>Addgene plasmid #31510 | MDH1-miR-196a-1SM-PGK-GFP-Blast | depositor partial sequence | sequence record 14430 | Author sequence
GTCTTTGGANTTGGGAATCTTATAAGTTCTGTATGAGACCACTCGAGAAATTGCGTGGCCATTTTAGCTC
ACGGGGGGGTGCCCCAGTGAGCCCTCACCCGCCAGGCAGCTTGAGCCGGGACTGTTGAGTGAAGTTCCAC
CTTTCATGTTGTTGGGCCTGGCTTTCTGAACACAACGACATCAAAGATGGAGATTCATGGCAGTTACTGC
TTCTTGCTTAGCTGGGGGAGTTCGGTAGGGTTCCTCGAATTCTTGCCAAACCTACAGGTGGGGTCTTTCA
TTCCCCCCTTTTTCTGGAGACTAAATAAAATCTTTTATTTTATCGATAAGCTTGGCTGCAGGTCGACGCG
GCCGCAATTCTTAATTAAGTTAACTCATTAATTTCGGGTATATTTGAGTGGAATGAGTTCTTCAATCGTA
GTTTTGACTAACTTGCCATTCATTTCTATTAACACAAAACAATCTGGTGCATAGTCTGAAATCAACTCCC
TACACATACCACAAGGACTTACCACTCGAATACTTCTATCTACTTCGTCAGAATAAGGGTGTCTAACAGC
TACAATCGTGTCAAAATCCTTTTGTCCATTCGAAACTGCACTACCAATCGCAATGGCTTCTGCACAAACA
GTTACTCGTCCTATATACGCTTCAATATGTACTGCCGAAATGATTTCTCCTGTTTTCGTACGAATTGCCG
CTCCCACATGATGTTTATTATCCTCATAAAGCATTGTAATCTTCTCTGTCGCTACTTCTACTAATTCTAG
ATCCTGTTGAGAAATGTTAAATGTTTTCATGGTATTATCATCGTGTTTTTCAAAGGAAAACCACGTCCCC
GTGGTTCGGGGGGCCTANACGTTTTTTAACCTCGACTAAACACATGTAAAGCATGTGCACCGAGGCCCCA
GATCANATCCCATACAATGGGGTACCTTCTGGGCATCCTTCAGCCCCTTGTTGAATACGCTTGAGNA
