>Addgene plasmid #31510 | MDH1-miR-196a-1SM-PGK-GFP-Blast | addgene partial sequence | sequence record 36481 | EGFP-C 5'-CATGGTCCTGCTGGAGTTCGTG-3'
GNANTCTGGCNGGNGAGCTGTCAGTAATGAGGATCACCGGGCAATTGAAGATCTAGTCGACCAATTCCGG
TTATTTTCCACCATATTGCCGTCTTTTGGCAATGTGAGGGCCCGGAAACCTGGCCCTGTCTTCTTGACGA
GCATTCCTAGGGGTCTTTCCCCTCTCGCCAAAGGAATGCAAGGTCTGTTGAATGTCGTGAAGGAAGCAGT
TCCTCTGGAAGCTTCTTGAAGACAAACAACGTCTGTAGCGACCCTTTGCAGGCAGCGGAACCCCCCACCT
GGCGACAGGTGCCTCTGCGGCCAAAAGCCACGTGTATAAGATACACCTGCAAAGGCGGCACAACCCCAGT
GCCACGTTGTGAGTTGGATAGTTGTGGAAAGAGTCAAATGGCTCTCCTCAAGCGTATTCAACAAGGGGCT
GAAGGATGCCCAGAAGGTACCCCATTGTATGGGATCTGATCTGGGGCCTCGGTGCACATGCTTTACATGT
GTTTAGTCGAGGTTAAAAAACGTCTAGGCCCCCCGAACCACGGGGACGTGGTTTTCCTTTGAAAAACACG
ATGATAATACCATGAAAACATTTAACATTTCTCAACAGGATCTAGAATTAGTAGAAGTAGCGACAGAGAA
GATTACAATGCTTTATGAGGATAATAAACATCATGTGGGAGCGGCAATTCGTACGAAAACAGGAGAAATC
ATTTCGGCAGTACATATTGAAGCGTATATAGGACGAGTAACTGTTTGTGCAGAAGCCATTGCGATTGGTA
GTGCAGTTTCGAATGGACAAAAGGATTTTGACACGATTGTAGCTGTTAGACACCCTTATTCTGACGAAGT
AGATAGAAGTATTCGAGTGGTAAGTCCTTGTGGTATGTGTAGGGAGTTGATTTCAGACTATGCACCAGAT
TGTTTTGTGTTAATAGAAATGAATGGCAAGTTAGTCAAAACTACNTGAGATCTCNCAAAC
