>Addgene plasmid #31510 | MDH1-miR-196a-1SM-PGK-GFP-Blast | addgene partial sequence | sequence record 37630 | H1 5'-tcgctatgtgttctgggaaa-3'
GGATTGGGAATCTTATAAGTTCTGTATGAGACCACTCGAGAAATTGCGTGGCCATTTTAGCTCACGGGGG
GGTGCCCCAGTGAGCCCTCACCCGCCAGGCAGCTTGAGCCGGGACTGTTGAGTGAAGTTCCACCTTTCAT
GTTGTTGGGCCTGGCTTTCTGAACACAACGACATCAAAGATGGAGATTCATGGCAGTTACTGCTTCTTGC
TTAGCTGGGGGAGTTCGGTAGGGTTCCTCGAATTCTTGCCAAACCTACAGGTGGGGTCTTTCATTCCCCC
CTTTTTCTGGAGACTAAATAAAATCTTTTATTTTATCGATAAGCTTGGCTGCAGGTCGACGCGGCCGCAA
TTCTTAATTAAGTTAACTCATTAATTTCGGGTATATTTGAGTGGAATGAGTTCTTCAATCGTAGTTTTGA
CTAACTTGCCATTCATTTCTATTAACACAAAACAATCTGGTGCATAGTCTGAAATCAACTCCCTACACAT
ACCACAAGGACTTACCACTCGAATACTTCTATCTACTTCGTCAGAATAAGGGTGTCTAACAGCTACAATC
GTGTCAAAATCCTTTTGTCCATTCGAAACTGCACTACCAATCGCAATGGCTTCTGCACAAACAGTTACTC
GTCCTATATACGCTTCAATATGTACTGCCGAAATGATTTCTCCTGTTTTCGTACGAATTGCCGCTCCCAC
ATGATGTTTATTATCCTCATAAAGCATTGTAATCTTCTCTGTCGCTACTTCTACTAATTCTAGATCCTGT
TGAGAAATGTTAAATGTTTTCATGGTATTATCATCGTGTTTTTCAAAGGAAAACCACGTCCCCGTGGTTC
GGGG
