[The description below was written by a language model from this plasmid's Addgene catalogue record.]
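Description:
MDH1-miR-196a-1SM-PGK-GFP-Blast is a retroviral mammalian expression plasmid built on the MSCV (murine stem cell virus) backbone. It is propagated in E. coli under ampicillin selection, and the record lists its copy number as unknown. As an MSCV-derived vector it is intended to be packaged into retroviral particles and delivered by transduction, integrating into the genome of dividing mammalian cells. Transduced cells can be selected with blasticidin.

The insert is mouse miR-196a-1 (Mir196a-1) carrying a seed mutation, and the record describes it as a seed mutant control. Altering the seed region of a microRNA disrupts the short stretch that mainly governs target recognition. The construct would therefore serve as a matched negative control for a vector expressing the wild-type miRNA, helping to separate seed-dependent effects from nonspecific consequences of transduction or hairpin expression.

No feature table is provided, so the promoter arrangement is not explicitly stated. The plasmid name and the use of an H1 sequencing primer suggest that the miRNA cassette sits downstream of an H1 (RNA polymerase III) promoter, with a separate PGK promoter driving a GFP and blasticidin-resistance marker. GFP is listed in the tag field, but a miRNA cannot carry a protein tag, so it most plausibly acts as a reporter for tracking or sorting transduced cells. Whether GFP and the blasticidin marker are fused or expressed separately is not stated.

The associated publication concerns microRNA programs in normal and aberrant stem and progenitor cells, which is consistent with use in functional miRNA overexpression studies in such populations.
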