Addgene plasmid #31510: MDH1-miR-196a-1SM-PGK-GFP-Blast
Depositing lab: Chang-Zheng Chen. Depositing organization: Stanford University. Publication: MicroRNA programs in normal and aberrant stem and progenitor cells. Arnold CP, Tan R, Zhou B, Yue SB, Schaffert S, Biggs JR, Doyonnas R, Lo MC, Perry JM, Renault VM, Sacco A, Somervaille T, Viatour P, Brunet A, Cleary ML, Li L, Sage J, Zhang DE, Blau HM, Chen C, Chen CZ. Genome Res. 2011 May . 21(5):798-810. 10.1101/gr.111385.110 PubMed 21451113.
Backbone
  Vector backbone: MSCV
  Vector type: Mammalian Expression, Retroviral
  Selectable markers: Blasticidin
Growth in bacteria
  Bacterial resistance: Ampicillin, 100 μg/mL
  Growth temperature: 37°C
  Growth strain: DH5alpha
  Copy number: Unknown
Gene/Insert
  Gene/Insert name: miR-196a1 (alt name: miR196a1)
  Species: M. musculus (mouse)
  Mutation: seed mutant control
  Entrez Gene: Mir196a-1 (a.k.a. Mirn196, Mirn196a-1, miR-196, mir-196a-1)
  Tag / fusion protein: GFP
  Cloning method: Restriction Enzyme
  Sequencing primers: 5′ H1
Terms and licenses: Academic/Nonprofit Terms; Industry Terms: Not Available to Industry
How to cite: MDH1-miR-196a-1SM-PGK-GFP-Blast was a gift from Chang-Zheng Chen (Addgene plasmid # 31510 ; http://n2t.net/addgene:31510 ; RRID:Addgene_31510)
